>Addgene plasmid #249132 | pSA071 Cas9-BFP | addgene full sequence | sequence record 496489 | Addgene NGS Result
GAAGATCCTTTGATCTTTTCTACGGGGTCTGACGCTCAGTGGAACGAAAACTCACGTTAAGGGATTTTGG
TCATGAGATTATCAAAAAGGATCTTCACCTAGATCCTTTTAAATTAAAAATGAAGTTTTAAATCAATCTA
AAGTATATATGAGTAAACTTGGTCTGACAGTTACCAATGCTTAATCAGTGAGGCACCTATCTCAGCGATC
TGTCTATTTCGTTCATCCATAGTTGCATTTAAATTTCCGAACTCTCCAAGGCCCTCGTCGGAAAATCTTC
AAACCTTTCGTCCGATCCATCTTGCAGGCTACCTCTCGAACGAACTATCGCAAGTCTCTTGGCCGGCCTT
GCGCCTTGGCTATTGCTTGGCAGCGCCTATCGCCAGGTATTACTCCAATCCCGAATATCCGAGATCGGGA
TCACCCGAGAGAAGTTCAACCTACATCCTCAATCCCGATCTATCCGAGATCCGAGGAATATCGAAATCGG
GGCGCGCCTGGCCTCCGCGCCGGGTTTTGGCGCCTCCCGCGGGCGCCCCCCTCGTCACGGCGAGCGCTGC
CACGTCAGACGAAGGGCGCAGGAGCGTCCTGATCCTTCCGCCCGGACGCTCAGGACAGCGGCCCGCTGCT
CATAAGACTCGGCCTTAGAACCCCAGTATCAGCAGAAGGACATTTTAGGACGGGACTTGGGTGACTCTAG
GGCACTGGTTTTCTTTCCAGAGAGCGGAACAGGCGAGGAAAAGTAGTCCCTTCTCGGCGATTCTGCGGAG
GGATCTCCGTGGGGCGGTGAACGCCGATGATTATATAAGGACGCGCCGGGTGTGGCACAGCTAGTTCCGT
CGCAGCCGGGATTTGGGTCGCGGTTCTTGTTTGTGGATCGCTGTGATCGTCACTTGGTGAGTAGCGGGCT
GCTGGGCTGGCCGGGGCTTTCGTGGCCGCCGGGCCGCTCGGTGGGACGGAAGCGTGTGGAGAGACCGCCA
AGGGCTGTAGTCTGGGTCCGCGAGCAAGGTTGCCCTGAACTGGGGGTTGGGGGGAGCGCAGCAAAATGGC
GGCTGTTCCCGAGTCTTGAATGGAAGACGCTTGTGAGGCGGGCTGTGAGGTCGTTGAAACAAGGTGGGGG
GCATGGTGGGCGGCAAGAACCCAAGGTCTTGAGCCCTTCGCTAATGCGGGAAAGCTCTTATTCGGGTGAG
ATGGGCTGGGCACCATCTGGGGACCCTGACGTGAAGTTTGTCACTGACTGGAGAACTCGGTTTGTCGTCT
GTTGCGGGGGCGGCAGTTATGGCGGTGCCGTTGGGCAGTGCACCCGTACCTTTGGGAGCGCGCGCCCTCG
TCGTGTCGTGACGTCACCCGTTCTGTTGGCTTATAATGCAGGGTGGGGCCACCTGCCGGTAGGTGTGCGG
TAGGCTTTTCTCCGTCGCAGGACGCAGGGTTCGGGCCTAGGGTAGGCTCTCCTGAATCGACAGGCGCCGG
ACCTCTGGTGAGGGGAGGGATAAGTGAGGCGTCAGTTTCTTTGGTCGGTTTTATGTACCTATCTTCTTAA
GTAGCTGAAGCTCCGGTTTTGAACTATGCGCTCGGGGTTGGCGAGTGTGTTTTGTGAAGTTTTTTAGGCA
CCTTTTGAAATGTAATCATTTGGGTCAATATGTAATTTTCAGTGTTAGACTTGTAAATTGTCCGCTAAAT
TCTGGCCGTTTTTGGCTTTTTTGTTAGACAACATGGCCAAGCCTTTGTCTCAAGAAGAATCCACCCTCAT
TGAAAGAGCAACGGCTACAATCAACAGCATCCCCATCTCTGAAGACTACAGCGTCGCCAGCGCAGCTCTC
TCTAGCGACGGCCGCATCTTCACTGGTGTCAATGTATATCATTTTACTGGGGGACCTTGTGCAGAACTCG
TGGTGCTGGGCACTGCTGCTGCTGCGGCAGCTGGCAACCTGACTTGTATCGTCGCGATCGGAAATGAGAA
CAGGGGCATCTTGAGCCCCTGCGGACGGTGCCGACAGGTGCTTCTCGATCTGCATCCTGGGATCAAAGCC
ATAGTGAAGGACAGTGATGGACAGCCGACGGCAGTTGGGATTCGTGAATTGCTGCCCTCTGGTTATGTGT
GGGAGGGCTAAGCTAGTATGTAAGCCTAGTCTTAGATAATAAAATCGCTATCCATCGAAGATGGATGTGT
GTTGGTTTTTTGTGTGTGTAACGCTAGGCGCGCCTGGTGTACCGAGAACGATCCTCTCAGTGCGAGTCTC
GACGATCCATATCGTTGCTTGGCAGTCAGCCAGTCGGAATCCAGCTTGGGACCCAGGAAGTCCAATCGTC
AGATATTGTACTCAAGCCTGGTCACGGCAGCGTACCGATCTGTTTAAACCTAGATATTGATAGTCTGATC
GGTCAACGTATAATCGAGTCCTAGCTTTTGCAAACATCTATCAAGAGACAGGATCAGCAGGAGGCTTTCG
CATGAGTATTCAACATTTCCGTGTCGCCCTTATTCCCTTTTTTGCGGCATTTTGCCTTCCTGTTTTTGCT
CACCCAGAAACGCTGGTGAAAGTAAAAGATGCTGAAGATCAGTTGGGTGCGCGAGTGGGTTACATCGAAC
TGGATCTCAACAGCGGTAAGATCCTTGAGAGTTTTCGCCCCGAAGAACGCTTTCCAATGATGAGCACTTT
TAAAGTTCTGCTATGTGGCGCGGTATTATCCCGTATTGACGCCGGGCAAGAGCAACTCGGTCGCCGCATA
CACTATTCTCAGAATGACTTGGTTGAGTATTCACCAGTCACAGAAAAGCATCTTACGGATGGCATGACAG
TAAGAGAATTATGCAGTGCTGCCATAACCATGAGTGATAACACTGCGGCCAACTTACTTCTGACAACGAT
TGGAGGACCGAAGGAGCTAACCGCTTTTTTGCACAACATGGGGGATCATGTAACTCGCCTTGATCGTTGG
GAACCGGAGCTGAATGAAGCCATACCAAACGACGAGCGTGACACCACGATGCCTGTAGCAATGGCAACAA
CCTTGCGTAAACTATTAACTGGCGAACTACTTACTCTAGCTTCCCGGCAACAGTTGATAGACTGGATGGA
GGCGGATAAAGTTGCAGGACCACTTCTGCGCTCGGCCCTTCCGGCTGGCTGGTTTATTGCTGATAAATCT
GGAGCCGGTGAGCGTGGGTCTCGCGGTATCATTGCAGCACTGGGGCCAGATGGTAAGCCCTCCCGTATCG
TAGTTATCTACACGACGGGGAGTCAGGCAACTATGGATGAACGAAATAGACAGATCGCTGAGATAGGTGC
CTCACTGATTAAGCATTGGTAACCGATTCTAGGTGCATTGGCGCAGAAAAAAATGCCTGATGCGACGCTG
CGCGTCTTATACTCCCACATATGCCAGATTCAGCAACGGATACGGCTTCCCCAACTTGCCCACTTCCATA
CGTGTCCTCCTTACCAGAAATTTATCCTTAAGATCCCGAATCGTTTAAACTCGACTCTGGCTCTATCGAA
TCTCCGTCGTTTCGAGCTTACGCGAACAGCCGTGGCGCTCATTTGCTCGTCGGGCATCGAATCTCGTCAG
CTATCGTCAGCTTACCTTTTTGGCAGCGATCGCGGCTCCCGACATCTTGGACCATTAGCTCCACAGGTAT
CTTCTTCCCTCTAGTGGTCATAACAGCAGCTTCAGCTACCTCTCAATTCAAAAAACCCCTCAAGACCCGT
TTAGAGGCCCCAAGGGGTTATGCTATCAATCGTTGCGTTACACACACAAAAAACCAACACACATCCATCT
TCGATGGATAGCGATTTTATTATCTAACTGCTGATCGAGTGTAGCCCTTAACCGCTTTTGAATGTCCGTC
TTAGTTAATCCCTAATTGAACGCTCCAAAAGGTGACTTCCAATAGGGATTTATTCCTTTTAAAATTAACG
GCATAATCGTAGATCTCGTGAGGCTCCGGTGCCCGTCAGTGGGCAGAGCGCACATCGCCCACAGTCCCCG
AGAAGTTGGGGGGAGGGGTCGGCAATTGAACCGGTGCCTAGAGAAGGTGGCGCGGGGTAAACTGGGAAAG
TGATGTCGTGTACTGGCTCCGCCTTTTTCCCGAGGGTGGGGGAGAACCGTATATAAGTGCACTAGTCGCC
GTGAACGTTCTTTTTCGCAACGGGTTTGCCGCCAGAACACAGGTAAGTGCCGTGTGTGGTTCCCGCGGGC
CTGGCCTCTTTACGGGTTATGGCCCTTGCGTGCCTTGAATTACTTCCACCTGGCTGCAGTACGTGATTCT
TGATCCCGAGCTTCGGGTTGGAAGTGGGTGGGAGAGTTCGTGGCCTTGCGCTTAAGGAGCCCCTTCGCCT
CGTGCTTGAGTTGTGGCCTGGCCTGGGCGCTGGGGCCGCCGCGTGCGAATCTGGTGGCACCTTCGCGCCT
GTCTCGCTGCTTTCGATAAGTCTCTAGCCATTTAAAATTTTTGATGACCTGCTGCGACGCTTTTTTTCTG
GCAAGATAGTCTTGTAAATGCGGGCCAAGATCAGCACACTGGTATTTCGGTTTTTGGGGCCGCGGGCGGC
GACGGGGCCCGTGCGTCCCAGCGCACATGTTCGGCGAGGCGGGGCCTGCGAGCGCGGCCACCGAGAATCG
GACGGGGGTAGTCTCAAGCTGCCCGGCCTGCTCTGGTGCCTGGCCTCGCGCCGCCGTGTATCGCCCCGCC
CTGGGCGGCAAGGCTGGCCCGGTCGGCACCAGTTGCGTGAGCGGAAAGATGGCCGCTTCCCGGCCCTGCT
GCAGGGAGCACAAAATGGAGGACGCGGCGCTCGGGAGAGCGGGCGGGTGAGTCACCCACACAAAGGAAAA
GGGCCTTTCCGTCCTCAGCCGTCGCTTCATGTGACTCCACGGAGTACCGGGCGCCGTCCAGGCACCTCGA
TTAGTTCTCCAGCTTTTGGAGTACGTCGTCTTTAGGTTGGGGGGAGGGGTTTTATGCGATGGAGTTTCCC
CACACTGAGTGGGTGGAGACTGAAGTTAGGCCAGCTTGGCACTTGATGTAATTCTCCTTGGAATTTGCCC
TTTTTGAGTTTGGATCTTGGTTCATTCTCAAGCCTCAGACAGTGGTTCAAAGTTTTTTTCTTCCATTTCA
GGTGTCGTGAAAACTACCCCTAAAAGCCAAAAGATCTTTGTCGATCCTACCATCCACTCGACACACCCGC
CAGCGGCCGCTGCCAAGCTTGCTAGGAATTCGTAACGCTCTTCGAGAAAGCAGATTCTCATATCCATCTT
GAGTCTTCTTTCTCGCAAGACAACACGAAATAGACACAGTCTCTTCCCAGCTGTACACTGAGCCGAATTC
CGCGTCTGCAGGATATCAAGCTTGCGGTACCGCGGGCCCGGCCACCATGGACAAGAAGTACAGCATCGGC
CTGGACATCGGCACCAACTCTGTGGGCTGGGCCGTGATCACCGACGAGTACAAGGTGCCCAGCAAGAAAT
TCAAGGTGCTGGGCAACACCGACCGGCACAGCATCAAGAAGAACCTGATCGGCGCCCTGCTGTTCGACAG
CGGAGAAACAGCCGAGGCCACCCGGCTGAAGAGAACCGCCAGAAGAAGATACACCAGACGGAAGAACCGG
ATCTGCTATCTGCAAGAGATCTTCAGCAACGAGATGGCCAAGGTGGACGACAGCTTCTTCCACAGACTGG
AAGAGTCCTTCCTGGTGGAAGAGGATAAGAAGCACGAGCGGCACCCCATCTTCGGCAACATCGTGGACGA
GGTGGCCTACCACGAGAAGTACCCCACCATCTACCACCTGAGAAAGAAACTGGTGGACAGCACCGACAAG
GCCGACCTGCGGCTGATCTATCTGGCCCTGGCCCACATGATCAAGTTCCGGGGCCACTTCCTGATCGAGG
GCGACCTGAACCCCGACAACAGCGACGTGGACAAGCTGTTCATCCAGCTGGTGCAGACCTACAACCAGCT
GTTCGAGGAAAACCCCATCAACGCCAGCGGCGTGGACGCCAAGGCCATCCTGTCTGCCAGACTGAGCAAG
AGCAGACGGCTGGAAAATCTGATCGCCCAGCTGCCCGGCGAGAAGAAGAATGGCCTGTTCGGCAACCTGA
TTGCCCTGAGCCTGGGCCTGACCCCCAACTTCAAGAGCAACTTCGACCTGGCCGAGGATGCCAAACTGCA
GCTGAGCAAGGACACCTACGACGACGACCTGGACAACCTGCTGGCCCAGATCGGCGACCAGTACGCCGAC
CTGTTTCTGGCCGCCAAGAACCTGTCCGACGCCATCCTGCTGAGCGACATCCTGAGAGTGAACACCGAGA
TCACCAAGGCCCCCCTGAGCGCCTCTATGATCAAGAGATACGACGAGCACCACCAGGACCTGACCCTGCT
GAAAGCTCTCGTGCGGCAGCAGCTGCCTGAGAAGTACAAAGAGATTTTCTTCGACCAGAGCAAGAACGGC
TACGCCGGCTACATCGATGGCGGAGCCAGCCAGGAAGAGTTCTACAAGTTCATCAAGCCCATCCTGGAAA
AGATGGACGGCACCGAGGAACTGCTCGTGAAGCTGAACAGAGAGGACCTGCTGCGGAAGCAGCGGACCTT
CGACAACGGCAGCATCCCCCACCAGATCCACCTGGGAGAGCTGCACGCCATTCTGCGGCGGCAGGAAGAT
TTTTACCCATTCCTGAAGGACAACCGGGAAAAGATCGAGAAGATCCTGACCTTCCGCATCCCCTACTACG
TGGGCCCTCTGGCCAGGGGAAACAGCAGATTCGCCTGGATGACCAGAAAGAGCGAGGAAACCATCACCCC
CTGGAACTTCGAGGAAGTGGTGGACAAGGGCGCCAGCGCCCAGAGCTTCATCGAGCGGATGACCAACTTC
GATAAGAACCTGCCCAACGAGAAGGTGCTGCCCAAGCACAGCCTGCTGTACGAGTACTTCACCGTGTACA
ACGAGCTGACCAAAGTGAAATACGTGACCGAGGGAATGAGAAAGCCCGCCTTCCTGAGCGGCGAGCAGAA
AAAAGCCATCGTGGACCTGCTGTTCAAGACCAACCGGAAAGTGACCGTGAAGCAGCTGAAAGAGGACTAC
TTCAAGAAAATCGAGTGCTTCGACTCCGTGGAAATCTCCGGCGTGGAAGATCGGTTCAACGCCTCCCTGG
GCACATACCACGATCTGCTGAAAATTATCAAGGACAAGGACTTCCTGGACAATGAGGAAAACGAGGACAT
TCTGGAAGATATCGTGCTGACCCTGACACTGTTTGAGGACAGAGAGATGATCGAGGAACGGCTGAAAACC
TATGCCCACCTGTTCGACGACAAAGTGATGAAGCAGCTGAAGCGGCGGAGATACACCGGCTGGGGCAGGC
TGAGCCGGAAGCTGATCAACGGCATCCGGGACAAGCAGTCCGGCAAGACAATCCTGGATTTCCTGAAGTC
CGACGGCTTCGCCAACAGAAACTTCATGCAGCTGATCCACGACGACAGCCTGACCTTTAAAGAGGACATC
CAGAAAGCCCAGGTGTCCGGCCAGGGCGATAGCCTGCACGAGCACATTGCCAATCTGGCCGGCAGCCCCG
CCATTAAGAAGGGCATCCTGCAGACAGTGAAGGTGGTGGACGAGCTCGTGAAAGTGATGGGCCGGCACAA
GCCCGAGAACATCGTGATCGAAATGGCCAGAGAGAACCAGACCACCCAGAAGGGACAGAAGAACAGCCGC
GAGAGAATGAAGCGGATCGAAGAGGGCATCAAAGAGCTGGGCAGCCAGATCCTGAAAGAACACCCCGTGG
AAAACACCCAGCTGCAGAACGAGAAGCTGTACCTGTACTACCTGCAGAATGGGCGGGATATGTACGTGGA
CCAGGAACTGGACATCAACCGGCTGTCCGACTACGATGTGGACCATATCGTGCCTCAGAGCTTTCTGAAG
GACGACTCCATCGATAACAAAGTGCTGACTCGGAGCGACAAGAACCGGGGCAAGAGCGACAACGTGCCCT
CCGAAGAGGTCGTGAAGAAGATGAAGAACTACTGGCGCCAGCTGCTGAATGCCAAGCTGATTACCCAGAG
GAAGTTCGACAATCTGACCAAGGCCGAGAGAGGCGGCCTGAGCGAACTGGATAAGGCCGGCTTCATCAAG
AGACAGCTGGTGGAAACCCGGCAGATCACAAAGCACGTGGCACAGATCCTGGACTCCCGGATGAACACTA
AGTACGACGAGAACGACAAACTGATCCGGGAAGTGAAAGTGATCACCCTGAAGTCCAAGCTGGTGTCCGA
TTTCCGGAAGGATTTCCAGTTTTACAAAGTGCGCGAGATCAACAACTACCACCACGCCCACGACGCCTAC
CTGAACGCCGTCGTGGGAACCGCCCTGATCAAAAAGTACCCTAAGCTGGAAAGCGAGTTCGTGTACGGCG
ACTACAAGGTGTACGACGTGCGGAAGATGATCGCCAAGAGCGAGCAGGAAATCGGCAAGGCTACCGCCAA
GTACTTCTTCTACAGCAACATCATGAACTTTTTCAAGACCGAGATTACCCTGGCCAACGGCGAGATCCGG
AAGCGGCCTCTGATCGAGACAAACGGCGAAACAGGCGAGATCGTGTGGGATAAGGGCCGGGACTTTGCCA
CCGTGCGGAAAGTGCTGTCTATGCCCCAAGTGAATATCGTGAAAAAGACCGAGGTGCAGACAGGCGGCTT
CAGCAAAGAGTCTATCCTGCCCAAGAGGAACAGCGACAAGCTGATCGCCAGAAAGAAGGACTGGGACCCT
AAGAAGTACGGCGGCTTCGACAGCCCCACCGTGGCCTATTCTGTGCTGGTGGTGGCCAAAGTGGAAAAGG
GCAAGTCCAAGAAACTGAAGAGTGTGAAAGAGCTGCTGGGGATCACCATCATGGAAAGAAGCAGCTTCGA
GAAGAATCCCATCGACTTTCTGGAAGCCAAGGGCTACAAAGAAGTGAAAAAGGACCTGATCATCAAGCTG
CCTAAGTACTCCCTGTTCGAGCTGGAAAACGGCCGGAAGAGAATGCTGGCCTCTGCCGGCGAACTGCAGA
AGGGAAACGAACTGGCCCTGCCCTCCAAATATGTGAACTTCCTGTACCTGGCCAGCCACTATGAGAAGCT
GAAGGGCTCCCCCGAGGATAATGAGCAGAAACAGCTGTTTGTGGAACAGCACAAACACTACCTGGACGAG
ATCATCGAGCAGATCAGCGAGTTCTCCAAGAGAGTGATCCTGGCCGACGCTAATCTGGACAAGGTGCTGA
GCGCCTACAACAAGCACAGAGACAAGCCTATCAGAGAGCAGGCCGAGAATATCATCCACCTGTTTACCCT
GACCAATCTGGGAGCCCCTGCCGCCTTCAAGTACTTTGACACCACCATCGACCGGAAGAGGTACACCAGC
ACCAAAGAGGTGCTGGACGCCACCCTGATCCACCAGAGCATCACCGGCCTGTACGAGACACGGATCGACC
TGTCTCAGCTGGGAGGCGACGCCTATCCCTATGACGTGCCCGATTATGCCAGCCTGGGCAGCGGCTCCCC
CAAGAAAAAACGCAAGGTGGAAGATCCTAAGAAAAAGCGGAAAGTGGACGGCATTGGTAGTGGGAGCAAC
GGCAGCAGCGGATCCAGCGAGCTGATTAAGGAGAACATGCACATGAAGCTGTACATGGAGGGCACCGTGG
ACAACCATCACTTCAAGTGCACATCCGAGGGCGAAGGCAAGCCCTACGAGGGCACCCAGACCATGAGAAT
CAAGGTGGTCGAGGGCGGCCCTCTCCCCTTCGCCTTCGACATCCTGGCTACTAGCTTCCTCTACGGCAGC
AAGACCTTCATCAACCACACCCAGGGCATCCCCGACTTCTTCAAGCAGTCCTTCCCTGAGGGCTTCACAT
GGGAGAGAGTCACCACATACGAAGACGGGGGCGTGCTGACCGCTACCCAGGACACCAGCCTCCAGGACGG
CTGCCTCATCTACAACGTCAAGATCAGAGGGGTGAACTTCACATCCAACGGCCCTGTGATGCAGAAGAAA
ACACTCGGCTGGGAGGCCTTCACCGAGACGCTGTACCCCGCTGACGGCGGCCTGGAAGGCAGAAACGACA
TGGCCCTGAAGCTCGTGGGCGGGAGCCATCTGATCGCAAACATCAAGACCACATATAGATCCAAGAAACC
CGCTAAGAACCTCAAGATGCCTGGCGTCTACTATGTGGACTACAGACTGGAAAGAATCAAGGAGGCCAAC
AACGAGACCTACGTCGAGCAGCACGAGGTGGCAGTGGCCAGATACTGCGACCTCCCTAGCAAACTGGGGC
ACAAGCTTAATTAGTAACTAGCTTGACTGACTGAGATACAGCGTACCTTCAGCTCACAGACATGATAAGA
TACATTGATGAGTTTGGACAAACCACAACTAGAATGCAGTGAAAAAAATGCTTTATTTGTGAAATTTGTG
ATGCTATTGCTTTATTTGTAACCATTATAAGCTGCAATAAACAAGTTAACAACAACAATTGCATTCATTT
TATGTTTCAGGTTCAGGGGGAGGTGTGGGAGGTTTTTTAAAGCAAGTAAAACCTCTACAAATGTGGTATT
GGCCCATCTCTATCGGTATCGTAGCATAACCCCTTGGGGCCTCTAAACGGGTCTTGAGGGGTTTTTTGTG
CCCCTCGGGCCGGATTGCTATCTACCGGCATTGGCGCAGAAAAAAATGCCTGATGCGACGCTGCGCGTCT
TATACTCCCACATATGCCAGATTCAGCAACGGATACGGCTTCCCCAACTTGCCCACTTCCATACGTGTCC
TCCTTACCAGAAATTTATCCTTAAGGTCGTCAGCTATCCTGCAGGCGATCTCTCGATTTCGATCAAGACA
TTCCTTTAATGGTCTTTTCTGGACACCACTAGGGGTCAGAAGTAGTTCATCAAACTTTCTTCCCTCCCTA
ATCTCATTGGTTACCTTGGGCTATCGAAACTTAATTAACCAGTCAAGTCAGCTACTTGGCGAGATCGACT
TGTCTGGGTTTCGACTACGCTCAGAATTGCGTCAGTCAAGTTCGATCTGGTCCTTGCTATTGCACCCGTT
CTCCGATTACGAGTTTCATTTAAATCATGTGAGCAAAAGGCCAGCAAAAGGCCAGGAACCGTAAAAAGGC
CGCGTTGCTGGCGTTTTTCCATAGGCTCCGCCCCCCTGACGAGCATCACAAAAATCGACGCTCAAGTCAG
AGGTGGCGAAACCCGACAGGACTATAAAGATACCAGGCGTTTCCCCCTGGAAGCTCCCTCGTGCGCTCTC
CTGTTCCGACCCTGCCGCTTACCGGATACCTGTCCGCCTTTCTCCCTTCGGGAAGCGTGGCGCTTTCTCA
TAGCTCACGCTGTAGGTATCTCAGTTCGGTGTAGGTCGTTCGCTCCAAGCTGGGCTGTGTGCACGAACCC
CCCGTTCAGCCCGACCGCTGCGCCTTATCCGGTAACTATCGTCTTGAGTCCAACCCGGTAAGACACGACT
TATCGCCACTGGCAGCAGCCACTGGTAACAGGATTAGCAGAGCGAGGTATGTAGGCGGTGCTACAGAGTT
CTTGAAGTGGTGGCCTAACTACGGCTACACTAGAAGAACAGTATTTGGTATCTGCGCTCTGCTGAAGCCA
GTTACCTTCGGAAAAAGAGTTGGTAGCTCTTGATCCGGCAAACAAACCACCGCTGGTAGCGGTGGTTTTT
TTGTTTGCAAGCAGCAGATTACGCGCAGAAAAAAAGGATCTCAA
Features (pLannotate 1.2.2; 18 found; start..end, strand, type, name):
    172..236     -  CDS            bla(M) (fragment): β-lactamase lacking the signal sequence; bla(M); allows cytosolic expression of β-lactamase
    500..1709    +  promoter       UbC promoter: human ubiquitin C promoter
   1713..2111    +  CDS            BSD: blasticidin S deaminase; Aspergillus terreus BSD; confers resistance to blasticidin
   2138..2186    +  polyA_signal   poly(A) signal: synthetic polyadenylation signal
   2452..3312    +  CDS            AmpR: β-lactamase; bla; confers resistance to ampicillin, carbenicillin, and related antibiotics
   3325..3461    +  terminator     rrnG terminator: transcription terminator from the E. coli ribosomal RNA rrnG operon (Albrechtsen et al., 1991)
   3613..3684    +  misc_feature   5' β-globin insulator: insulator upstream of the human β-globin locus (Farrell et al., 2002)
   3689..3735    -  terminator     T7 terminator: transcription terminator for bacteriophage T7 RNA polymerase
   3753..3801    -  polyA_signal   poly(A) signal: synthetic polyadenylation signal
   3942..5120    +  promoter       EF-1α promoter: strong constitutive promoter for human elongation factor EF-1α
   5367..9470    +  CDS            cas9: CAS9_STRP1 - Also known as csn1 From Streptococcus pyogenes serotype M1.
   9606..10303   +  CDS            TagBFP (fragment): monomeric blue fluorescent protein mammalian codon-optimized
  10356..10477   -  polyA_signal   SV40 poly(A) signal: SV40 polyadenylation signal
  10500..10569   -  CDS            large T antigen (fragment): large T antigen from SV40 (simian virus 40)
  10592..10638   +  terminator     T7 terminator: transcription terminator for bacteriophage T7 RNA polymerase
  10668..10804   +  terminator     rrnG terminator: transcription terminator from the E. coli ribosomal RNA rrnG operon (Albrechtsen et al., 1991)
  10849..10920   +  misc_feature   3' β-globin insulator: insulator downstream of the human β-globin locus (Farrell et al., 2002)
  11146..11734   -  rep_origin     ori: high-copy-number ColE1/pMB1/pBR322/pUC origin of replication
