[The description below was written by a language model from this plasmid's Addgene catalogue record and pLannotate feature annotations shown in this document.]
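Description:
pSA071 Cas9-BFP is an 11.7 kb mammalian expression and CRISPR plasmid built on the pPD008 backbone and catalogued as "Cp36 donor DNA", which suggests it is meant to deliver its cargo into a genomic landing site, although the record does not explain the integration mechanism and no recombinase attachment sites appear in the feature table. It is propagated in E. coli through a high-copy ColE1/pUC-type origin and selected with ampicillin via a full-length AmpR (β-lactamase) gene. A short additional β-lactamase fragment elsewhere in the backbone is probably a cloning remnant.

The main payload is a human EF-1α promoter driving Streptococcus pyogenes Cas9, followed downstream by TagBFP, a monomeric blue fluorescent protein. The insert name Cas9-TagBFP indicates that the two are expressed together, but the record does not state whether they are joined by a direct fusion or a linker. This allows Cas9-expressing cells to be identified or sorted by blue fluorescence. An SV40 polyadenylation signal lies just after the cassette. A separate unit uses the human ubiquitin C promoter to express blasticidin S deaminase (BSD) with a synthetic poly(A) signal, giving blasticidin selection in mammalian cells. The Cas9 cassette is bracketed by 5' and 3' β-globin insulator elements, along with T7 and rrnG transcription terminators and an additional synthetic poly(A) signal. This arrangement is typically used to isolate a transgene from read-through transcription and from the influence of neighbouring chromatin.

The stated purpose is overexpression of SpCas9-BFP together with blasticidin resistance. The associated study examines Cas9 transgene silencing and its reduction by intron sequences, and the BFP signal could serve to monitor Cas9 expression. The record does not state this construct's role in that work.
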