Addgene plasmid #249132: pSA071 Cas9-BFP
Purpose: Overexpression of SpCas9-BFP and blasticidin resistance gene.
Depositing lab: Michael Bassik. Depositing organization: Stanford University. Publication: Reduced Cas9 transgene silencing by incorporation of intron sequences. Arana S, Du PP, Vaughan-Jackson A, Enright N, Spees K, Valbuena R, Garcia CA, Nguyen T, Venida A, Seczynska M, Bintu L, Lehner PJ, Prolo LM, Bassik MC. Nat Commun. 2025 Nov 27;16(1):10656. doi: 10.1038/s41467-025-65669-0. PubMed 41309578.
Backbone
  Vector backbone: pPD008
  Vector type: Mammalian Expression, CRISPR ; Cp36 donor DNA
  Selectable markers: Blasticidin
Growth in bacteria
  Bacterial resistance: Ampicillin, 100 μg/mL
  Growth temperature: 30°C
  Growth strain: NEB Stable
  Copy number: High Copy
Gene/Insert
  Gene/Insert name: Cas9-TagBFP
  Species: S. pyogenes Cas9, synthetic
  Promoter: EF1a
  Cloning method: Gibson Cloning
Terms and licenses: Academic/Nonprofit Terms; Industry Terms: Not Available to Industry
How to cite: pSA071 Cas9-BFP was a gift from Michael Bassik (Addgene plasmid # 249132 ; http://n2t.net/addgene:249132 ; RRID:Addgene_249132)
